>Addgene plasmid #122076 | pCuHA-ATG13[3SA](426) | addgene full sequence | sequence record 240519 | Addgene NGS Result
CTTCAAGAACTCTGTAGCACCGCCTACATACCTCGCTCTGCTAATCCTGTTACCAGTGGCTGCTGCCAGT
GGCGATAAGTCGTGTCTTACCGGGTTGGACTCAAGACGATAGTTACCGGATAAGGCGCAGCGGTCGGGCT
GAACGGGGGGTTCGTGCACACAGCCCAGCTTGGAGCGAACGACCTACACCGAACTGAGATACCTACAGCG
TGAGCTATGAGAAAGCGCCACGCTTCCCGAAGGGAGAAAGGCGGACAGGTATCCGGTAAGCGGCAGGGTC
GGAACAGGAGAGCGCACGAGGGAGCTTCCAGGGGGAAACGCCTGGTATCTTTATAGTCCTGTCGGGTTTC
GCCACCTCTGACTTGAGCGTCGATTTTTGTGATGCTCGTCAGGGGGGCGGAGCCTATGGAAAAACGCCAG
CAACGCGGCCTTTTTACGGTTCCTGGCCTTTTGCTGGCCTTTTGCTCACATGTTCTTTCCTGCGTTATCC
CCTGATTCTGTGGATAACCGTATTACCGCCTTTGAGTGAGCTGATACCGCTCGCCGCAGCCGAACGACCG
AGCGCAGCGAGTCAGTGAGCGAGGAAGCGGAAGAGCGCCCAATACGCAAACCGCCTCTCCCCGCGCGTTG
GCCGATTCATTAATGCAGCTGGCACGACAGGTTTCCCGACTGGAAAGCGGGCAGTGAGCGCAACGCAATT
AATGTGAGTTAGCTCACTCATTAGGCACCCCAGGCTTTACACTTTATGCTTCCGGCTCGTATGTTGTGTG
GAATTGTGAGCGGATAACAATTTCACACAGGAAACAGCTATGACCATGATTACGCCAAGCGCGCAATTAA
CCCTCACTAAAGGGAACAAAAGCTGGAGCTCCTAGTTAGAAAAAGACATTTTTGCTGTCAGTCACTGTCA
AGAGATTCTTTTGCTGGCATTTCTTCTAGAAGCAAAAAGAGCGATGCGTCTTTTCCGCTGAACCGTTCCA
GCAAAAAAGACTACCAACGCAATATGGATTGTCAGAATCGTATAAAAGAGAAGCAAATAACTCCTTGTCT
TGTATCAATTGCATTATAGTATCTTCTTGTTAGTGCAATATCATATAGAAGTCATCGACTAGTGGATCCC
CCGGGCTGCAGGAATTCGATATCAAGCTTCGCTGATAAAAAGCGAAGCGGCACTGCTCTTTAACAATTTA
TCAGACAATCTGTGTGGGCACTCGACCGGAATTATCGATTAACTTTATTATTAAAAATTAAAGAGGTATA
TATTAATGTATCGATTAAATAAGGAGGAATAAACCATGGGGGGTTCTCATCATCATCATCATCATGGTAT
GGCTAGCATGACTGGTGGACAGCAAATGGGTCGGGATCTGTACGACGATGACGATAAGGATCCGAGCTCG
AGATCTGCACCTAGATCCATCTTTTACCCATACGATGTTCCTGACTATGCGGGCTATCCCTATGACGTCC
CGGACTATGCAGGGTCCTATCCATATGACGTTCCAGATTACGCTGCTCAGTGCGGATCTAGGGTTGCCGA
AGAGGACATCGAGAAGCAAGTCCTTCAATTGATAGACAGCTTTTTTCTGAAGACTACACTACTAATATGC
TCCACCGAATCAAGTCGATACCAGTCTTCTACAGAAAATATATTCCTATTTGACGACACATGGTTTGAAG
ATCACTCAGAATTAGTGAGTGAGCTACCCGAGATAATATCAAAATGGTCTCACTACGATGGTCGAAAAGA
GTTGCCACCCTTAGTGGTAGAGACATATTTGGATTTAAGACAGTTAAACTCGTCTCATTTAGTTAGATTA
AAGGACCACGAAGGCCATTTGTGGAACGTTTGCAAAGGAACTAAGAAGCAGGAAATCGTGATGGAACGTT
GGCTTATCGAATTAGATAATTCATCCCCAACTTTCAAATCATACAGTGAAGATGAGACTGATGTTAATGA
ACTTTCTAAACAGCTAGTCCTTCTCTTCCGTTATTTGTTGACTTTAATACAGTTACTACCCACAACAGAA
TTATACCAATTATTAATAAAGTCTTATAACGGCCCGCAAAATGAAGGAAGTTCCAATCCAATAACTTCCA
CGGGCCCACTAGTAAGTATCCGGACGTGTGTCCTTGACGGATCTAAACCAATTTTATCGAAGGGGAGAAT
AGGGTTGAGCAAACCGATTATTAATACATATTCCAATGCGCTTAACGAATCAAACCTGCCAGCCCATTTA
GATCAAAAGAAGATCACACCTGTATGGACAAAGTTTGGACTCTTAAGAGTCTCGGTATCATACAGACGTG
ATTGGAAGTTTGAAATTAACAATACAAACGACGAATTATTTTCAGCTCGACATGCATCTGTCTCACATAA
CTCACAAGGACCCCAGAATCAGCCAGAACAAGAAGGACAAAGTGATCAAGACATAGGGAAACGCCAACCA
CAATTTCAACAGCAGCAGCAGCCCCAACAGCAGCAGCAGCAGCAGCAACAGCAACAGAGACAACACCAGG
TCCAGACACAACAACAAAGACAGATACCTGATAGGAGATCTCTTTCACTTTCTCCTTGTACAAGAGCCAA
TTCTTTTGAACCACAATCTTGGCAGAAGAAAGTCTATCCAATATCGAGACCTGTTCAACCATTTAAAGTT
GGTTCAATTGGAAGTCAAAGTGCGAGCAGAAATCCCTCTAATTCATCGTTTTTCAACCAACCACCTGTTC
ATAGGCCAAGTATGAGCTCCAACTACGGGCCACAAATGAATATTGAAGGTACCAGTGTCGGAAGCACCTC
AAAGTATTCCTCCTCCTTTGGGAACATTCGTCGTCACTCAAGTGTAAAGACGACAGAGAATGCTGAAAAA
GTATCAAAAGCTGTAAAGAGCCCACTACAACCTCAAGAATCACAAGAAGATTTAATGGATTTTGTTAAAT
TACTCGAAGAAAAACCCGATCTAACTATAAAGAAGACAAGTGGAAATAATCCACCCAATATCAATATTTC
TGATTCTCTAATCAGATATCAGAATTTGAAGCCAAGTAATGGCTTATTAAGTGAAGATTTATCCGTAAGT
TTATCCATGGATCCAAATCATACATATCACAGAGGCAGATCAGATTCCCACTCACCATTGCCTTCAATAT
CCCCTTCGATGTATTATGGATCGTTGAACTCGAGAATGTCTCAAGGCGCCAATGCAAGCCATTTGATTGC
AAGAGGCGGTGGGAATTCATCTACTAGTGCCTTGAATAGTAGAAGGAATTCTTTAGATAAGAGCTCAAAC
AAGCAGGGTATGTCAGGCTTACCTCCTATTTTTGGTGGAGAGAGTACTTCATATCACCACGACAACAAAA
TACAAAAGTACAACCAATTAGGAGTAGAAGAAGATGATGATGACGAGAATGACCGTTTGCTCAACCAAAT
GGGAAACAGTGCTACAAAATTCAAAAGTTCAATAGCACCAAGAGCAATTGATGCCATTTCAAGTTCTTTC
ATAAAAAGTAGGATACCTATCAGACAACCATACCATTACTCTCAACCAACTACTGCGCCCTTTCAAGCTC
AGGCGAAATTTCATAAACCTGCAAATAAGTTAATCGATAATGGTAATAGGAGTAATAGTAACAATAACAA
TCATAATGGGAATGATGCAGTTGGTGTGATGCATAATGACGAGGATGATCAAGATGATGATCTAGTATTT
TTCATGAGTGATATGAACCTTTCTAAAGAAGGTTAAAAATGGTAAGCTTATCGATACCGTCGACCTCGAG
TCATGTAATTAGTTATGTCACGCTTACATTCACGCCCTCCCCCCACATCCGCTCTAACCGAAAAGGAAGG
AGTTAGACAACCTGAAGTCTAGGTCCCTATTTATTTTTTTATAGTTATGTTAGTATTAAGAACGTTATTT
ATATTTCAAATTTTTCTTTTTTTTCTGTACAGACGCGTGTACGCATGTAACATTATACTGAAAACCTTGC
TTGAGAAGGTTTTGGGACGCTCGAAGGCTTTAATTTGCGGCCGGTACCCAATTCGCCCTATAGTGAGTCG
TATTACGCGCGCTCACTGGCCGTCGTTTTACAACGTCGTGACTGGGAAAACCCTGGCGTTACCCAACTTA
ATCGCCTTGCAGCACATCCCCCTTTCGCCAGCTGGCGTAATAGCGAAGAGGCCCGCACCGATCGCCCTTC
CCAACAGTTGCGCAGCCTGAATGGCGAATGG
[124 nt withheld, positions 4232-4355]
C
[91 nt withheld, positions 4357-4447]
A
[49 nt withheld, positions 4449-4497]
CCTTTGACGTTGGAGTCCACGTTCTTT
[37 nt withheld, positions 4525-4561]
ACCCTATCTCGGTCTATTCTTTTGATTTATAAGGGATTTTGCCGATTTCGGCCTATTGGTTAAAAAATGA
GCTGATTTAACAAAAATTTAACGCGAATTTTAACAAAATATTAACGCTTACAATTTCCTGATGCGGTATT
TTCTCCTTACGCATCTGTGCGGTATTTCACACCGCATAGGGTAATAACTGATATAATTAAATTGAAGCTC
TAATTTGTGAGTTTAGTATACATGCATTTACTTATAATACAGTTTTTTAGTTTTGCTGGCCGCATCTTCT
CAAATATGCTTCCCAGCCTGCTTTTCTGTAACGTTCACCCTCTACCTTAGCATCCCTTCCCTTTGCAAAT
AGTCCTCTTCCAACAATAATAATGTCAGATCCTGTAGAGACCACATCATCCACGGTTCTATACTGTTGAC
CCAATGCGTCTCCCTTGTCATCTAAACCCACACCGGGTGTCATAATCAACCAATCGTAACCTTCATCTCT
TCCACCCATGTCTCTTTGAGCAATAAAGCCGATAACAAAATCTTTGTCGCTCTTCGCAATGTCAACAGTA
CCCTTAGTATATTCTCCAGTAGATAGGGAGCCCTTGCATGACAATTCTGCTAACATCAAAAGGCCTCTAG
GTTCCTTTGTTACTTCTTCTGCCGCCTGCTTCAAACCGCTAACAATACCTGGGCCCACCACACCGTGTGC
ATTCGTAATGTCTGCCCATTCTGCTATTCTGTATACACCCGCAGAGTACTGCAATTTGACTGTATTACCA
ATGTCAGCAAATTTTCTGTCTTCGAAGAGTAAAAAATTGTACTTGGCGGATAATGCCTTTAGCGGCTTAA
CTGTGCCCTCCATGGAAAAATCAGTCAAGATATCCACATGTGTTTTTAGTAAACAAATTTTGGGACCTAA
TGCTTCAACTAACTCCAGTAATTCCTTGGTGGTACGAACATCCAATGAAGCACACAAGTTTGTTTGCTTT
TCGTGCATGATATTAAATAGCTTGGCAGCAACAGGACTAGGATGAGTAGCAGCACGTTCCTTATATGTAG
CTTTCGACATGATTTATCTTCGTTTCCTGCAGGTTTTTGTTCTGTGCAGTTGGGTTAAGAATACTGGGCA
ATTTCATGTTTCTTCAACACTACATATGCGTATATATACCAATCTAAGTCTGTGCTCCTTCCTTCGTTCT
TCCTTCTGTTCGGAGATTACCGAATCAAAAAAATTTCAAGGAAACCGAAATCAAAAAAAAGAATAAAAAA
AAAATGATGAATTGAAAAGGTGGTATGGTGCACTCTCAGTACAATCTGCTCTGATGCCGCATAGTTAAGC
CAGCCCCGACACCCGCCAACACCCGCTGACGCGCCCTGACGGGCTTGTCTGCTCCCGGCATCCGCTTACA
GACAAGCTGTGACCGTCTCCGGGAGCTGCATGTGTCAGAGGTTTTCACCGTCATCACCGAAACGCGCGAG
ACGAAAGGGCCTCGTGATACGCCTATTTTTATAGGTTAATGTCATGATAATAATGGTTTCTTAGTATGAT
CCAATATCAAAGGAAATGATAGCATTGAAGGATGAGACTAATCCAATTGAGGAGTGGCAGCATATAGAAC
AGCTAAAGGGTAGTGCTGAAGGAAGCATACGATACCCCGCATGGAATGGGATAATATCACAGGAGGTACT
AGACTACCTTTCATCCTACATAAATAGACGCATATAAGTACGCATTTAAGCATAAACACGCACTATGCCG
TTCTTCTCATGTATATATATATACAGGCAACACGCAGATATAGGTGCGACGTGAACAGTGAGCTGTATGT
GCGCAGCTCGCGTTGCATTTTCGGAAGCGCTCGTTTTCGGAAACGCTTTGAAGTTCCTATTCCGAAGTTC
CTATTCTCTAGAAAGTATAGGAACTTCAGAGCGCTTTTGAAAACCAAAAGCGCTCTGAAGACGCACTTTC
AAAAAACCAAAAACGCACCGGACTGTAACGAGCTACTAAAATATTGCGAATACCGCTTCCACAAACATTG
CTCAAAAGTATCTCTTTGCTATATATCTCTGTGCTATATCCCTATATAACCTACCCATCCACCTTTCGCT
CCTTGAACTTGCATCTAAACTCGACCTCTACATTTTTTATGTTTATCTCTAGTATTACTCTTTAGACAAA
AAAATTGTAGTAAGAACTATTCATAGAGTGAATCGAAAACAATACGAAAATGTAAACATTTCCTATACGT
AGTATATAGAGACAAAATAGAAGAAACCGTTCATAATTTTCTGACCAATGAAGAATCATCAACGCTATCA
CTTTCTGTTCACAAAGTATGCGCAATCCACATCGGTATAGAATATAATCGGGGATGCCTTTATCTTGAAA
AAATGCACCCGCAGCTTCGCTAGTAATCAGTAAACGCGGGAAGTGGAGTCAGGCTTTTTTTATGGAAGAG
AAAATAGACACCAAAGTAGCCTTCTTCTAACCTTAACGGACCTACAGTGCAAAAAGTTATCAAGAGACTG
CATTATAGAGCGCACAAAGGAGAAAAAAAGTAATCTAAGATGCTTTGTTAGAAAAATAGCGCTCTCGGGA
TGCATTTTTGTAGAACAAAAAAGAAGTATAGATTCTTTGTTGGTAAAATAGCGCTCTCGCGTTGCATTTC
TGTTCTGTAAAAATGCAGCTCAGATTCTTTGTTTGAAAAATTAGCGCTCTCGCGTTGCATTTTTGTTTTA
CAAAAATGAAGCACAGATTCTTCGTTGGTAAAATAGCGCTTTCGCGTTGCATTTCTGTTCTGTAAAAATG
CAGCTCAGATTCTTTGTTTGAAAAATTAGCGCTCTCGCGTTGCATTTTTGTTCTACAAAATGAAGCACAG
ATGCTTCGTTCAGGTGGCACTTTTCGGGGAAATGTGCGCGGAACCCCTATTTGTTTATTTTTCTAAATAC
ATTCAAATATGTATCCGCTCATGAGACAATAACCCTGATAAATGCTTCAATAATATTGAAAAAGGAAGAG
TATGAGTATTCAACATTTCCGTGTCGCCCTTATTCCCTTTTTTGCGGCATTTTGCCTTCCTGTTTTTGCT
CACCCAGAAACGCTGGTGAAAGTAAAAGATGCTGAAGATCAGTTGGGTGCACGAGTGGGTTACATCGAAC
TGGATCTCAACAGCGGTAAGATCCTTGAGAGTTTTCGCCCCGAAGAACGTTTTCCAATGATGAGCACTTT
TAAAGTTCTGCTATGTGGCGCGGTATTATCCCGTATTGACGCCGGGCAAGAGCAACTCGGTCGCCGCATA
CACTATTCTCAGAATGACTTGGTTGAGTACTCACCAGTCACAGAAAAGCATCTTACGGATGGCATGACAG
TAAGAGAATTATGCAGTGCTGCCATAACCATGAGTGATAACACTGCGGCCAACTTACTTCTGACAACGAT
CGGAGGACCGAAGGAGCTAACCGCTTTTTTGCACAACATGGGGGATCATGTAACTCGCCTTGATCGTTGG
GAACCGGAGCTGAATGAAGCCATACCAAACGACGAGCGTGACACCACGATGCCTGTAGCAATGGCAACAA
CGTTGCGCAAACTATTAACTGGCGAACTACTTACTCTAGCTTCCCGGCAACAATTAATAGACTGGATGGA
GGCGGATAAAGTTGCAGGACCACTTCTGCGCTCGGCCCTTCCGGCTGGCTGGTTTATTGCTGATAAATCT
GGAGCCGGTGAGCGTGGGTCTCGCGGTATCATTGCAGCACTGGGGCCAGATGGTAAGCCCTCCCGTATCG
TAGTTATCTACACGACGGGGAGTCAGGCAACTATGGATGAACGAAATAGACAGATCGCTGAGATAGGTGC
CTCACTGATTAAGCATTGGTAACTGTCAGACCAAGTTTACTCATATATACTTTAGATTGATTTAAAACTT
CATTTTTAATTTAAAAGGATCTAGGTGAAGATCCTTTTTGATAATCTCATGACCAAAATCCCTTAACGTG
AGTTTTCGTTCCACTGAGCGTCAGACCCCGTAGAAAAGATCAAAGGATCTTCTTGAGATCCTTTTTTTCT
GCGCGTAATCTGCTGCTTGCAAACAAAAAAACCACCGCTACCAGCGGTGGTTTGTTTGCCGGATCAAGAG
CTACCAACTCTTTTTCCGAAGGTAACTGGCTTCAGCAGAGCGCAGATACCAAATACTGTTCTTCTAGTGT
AGCCGTAGTTAGGCCACCA
Features (pLannotate 1.2.2; 28 found; start..end, strand, type, name):
    595..687     +  CDS            lacI (fragment): lac repressor; lacI; The lac repressor binds to the lac operator to inhibit transcription in E. coli. This inhibition can be relieved by adding lactose or isopropyl-β-D-thiogalactopyranoside (IPTG).
    700..721     +  protein_bind   CAP binding site: CAP binding activates transcription in the presence of cAMP. E. coli catabolite activator protein
    736..766     +  promoter       lac promoter: promoter for the E. coli lac operon
    774..790     +  protein_bind   lac operator: The lac repressor binds to the lac operator to inhibit transcription in E. coli. This inhibition can be relieved by adding lactose or isopropyl-β-D-thiogalactopyranoside (IPTG). lac repressor encoded by lacI
    835..853     +  promoter       T3 promoter: promoter for bacteriophage T3 RNA polymerase
    872..1106    +  promoter       CUP1 promoter: S. cerevisiae CUP1; inducible metallothionein promoter, regulated by Cu2+
   1108..1149    +  misc_feature   MCS (fragment): pBluescript multiple cloning site
   1150..1215    +  misc_feature   rrnG antiterminator (fragment): antiterminator from the E. coli rrnG leader region (Berg et al., 1989)
   1266..1292    +  CDS            minicistron: synthetic cistron containing a ribosome binding site (Shine-Dalgarno sequence), for enhancing the bacterial expression of a downstream cistron (Schoner, 1997) This first cistron should terminate 3 bp upstream of the ATG for the second cistron.
   1308..1328    +  CDS            capTEV™ (fragment): composite tag for in vivo biotinylation, TEV protease cleavage, and 6xHis tagging
   1329..1361    +  CDS            T7 tag (gene 10 leader): leader peptide from bacteriophage T7 gene 10 promotes efficient translation in E. coli
   1365..1388    +  CDS            Xpress™ tag: Xpress™ epitope tag, including an enterokinase recognition and cleavage site
   1425..1514    +  CDS            3xHA: three tandem HA epitope tags
   1533..3743    +  CDS            ATG13: ATG13_YEAST - Also known as APG13. Experimental evidence at protein level: Swiss-Prot protein existence level 1. Activates the ATG1 kinase in a nutritional condition dependent manner through the TOR pathway, leading to autophagy. Required for autophosphorylation of ATG1 at 'Thr-226' and its dimerization. May also be involved in the regulation of autophagy through SNF1. Involved in ATG9 and ATG23 cycling through the pre- autophagosomal structure. Also involved in cytoplasm to vacuole transport (Cvt) and more specifically in Cvt vesicle formation. Seems to play a role in the switching machinery
   3754..3780    +  misc_feature   MCS (fragment): pBluescript multiple cloning site
   3781..4028    +  terminator     CYC1 terminator: S. cerevisiae CYC1; transcription terminator for CYC1
   4047..4065    -  promoter       T7 promoter: promoter for bacteriophage T7 RNA polymerase
   4073..4228    +  CDS            lacZα (fragment): LacZα fragment of β-galactosidase; lacZ fragment
   4232..4660    +  rep_origin     f1 ori (sequence partly withheld): f1 bacteriophage origin of replication; arrow indicates direction of (+) strand synthesis
   4688..4739    -  misc_feature   bom (fragment): basis of mobility region from pBR322
   4818..5621    -  CDS            URA3: orotidine-5'-phosphate decarboxylase, required for uracil biosynthesis; S. cerevisiae URA3; yeast auxotrophic marker, counterselectable with 5-fluoroorotic acid (5-FOA)
   5622..5837    -  promoter       URA3 promoter: S. cerevisiae URA3
   5845..5894    -  misc_feature   bom (fragment): basis of mobility region from pBR322
   5996..6031    -  CDS            rop (fragment): Rop protein, which maintains plasmids at low copy number; rop
   6099..7441    +  rep_origin     2μ ori: yeast 2μ plasmid origin of replication
   7468..7572    +  promoter       AmpR promoter: bla
   7573..8433    +  CDS            AmpR: β-lactamase; bla; confers resistance to ampicillin, carbenicillin, and related antibiotics
   8604..412     +  rep_origin     ori (across the origin): high-copy-number ColE1/pMB1/pBR322/pUC origin of replication
