[The description below was written by a language model from this plasmid's Addgene catalogue record and pLannotate feature annotations shown in this document.]
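Description:
pCuHA-ATG13[3SA](426) is a yeast expression plasmid built on the pRS426 backbone, an E. coli–yeast shuttle vector of about 8.8 kb. In Saccharomyces cerevisiae it is maintained episomally through the 2μ origin of replication, which typically gives multiple copies per cell, and is selected by uracil prototrophy via the URA3 marker (also counterselectable with 5-FOA). In bacteria it replicates from a ColE1/pUC-type origin and is selected with ampicillin through the β-lactamase gene. An f1 origin and remnants of the pBluescript-style cloning region (lac promoter/operator, lacZα fragment, T3 and T7 promoters) are carried over from the backbone.

The expression cassette places the copper-inducible CUP1 metallothionein promoter upstream of a 3xHA epitope tag fused to the N-terminus of S. cerevisiae ATG13, followed by the CYC1 transcription terminator. Between the promoter and the HA tag, the annotation also detects short leader elements typical of bacterial expression vectors (a minicistron, a T7 gene 10 leader and an Xpress epitope). These were probably inherited with the tag-containing fragment, but the record does not say whether they are part of the translated product. The ATG13 coding sequence carries three serine-to-alanine substitutions (S646A, S649A, S652A), the "3SA" allele, which cannot be phosphorylated at those positions. The depositor also notes D308G and H545Y substitutions that are considered inconsequential. Atg13 is a regulatory subunit that activates the Atg1 kinase to initiate autophagy. The construct expresses the HA-tagged mutant in yeast, where it can be detected or immunoprecipitated via the HA epitopes, in line with the associated work on assembly and regulation of the Atg1 complex.
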