Addgene plasmid #122076: pCuHA-ATG13[3SA](426)
Purpose: Expressing HA-ATG13[3SA]
Depositing lab: Daniel Klionsky. Depositing organization: University of Michigan. Publication: Molecular interactions of the Saccharomyces cerevisiae Atg1 complex provide insights into assembly and regulatory mechanisms. Chew LH, Lu S, Liu X, Li FK, Yu AY, Klionsky DJ, Dong MQ, Yip CK. Autophagy. 2015;11(6):891-905. doi: 10.1080/15548627.2015.1040972. PubMed 25998554.
Backbone
  Vector backbone: pRS426
  Vector type: Yeast Expression
  Selectable markers: URA3
Growth in bacteria
  Bacterial resistance: Ampicillin, 100 μg/mL
  Growth temperature: 37°C
  Growth strain: DH5alpha
  Copy number: Unknown
Gene/Insert
  Gene/Insert name: ATG13
  Species: S. cerevisiae (budding yeast)
  Mutation: Serine 646 to alanine; Serine 649 to alanine; Serine 652 to alanine
  Tag / fusion protein: 3HA
Terms and licenses: Academic/Nonprofit Terms; Industry Terms: Not Available to Industry
Depositor comments: Depositor notes that the D308G and H545Y substitutions found in ATG13, are not of concern.
How to cite: pCuHA-ATG13[3SA](426) was a gift from Daniel Klionsky (Addgene plasmid # 122076 ; http://n2t.net/addgene:122076 ; RRID:Addgene_122076)
